Addgene plasmid #163299: M5FIH9
Purpose: Inducible expression of UniProt identifier M5FIH9
Depositing lab: Martin Engqvist. Depositing organization: Chalmers University of Technology. Publication: Experimental and computational investigation of enzyme functional annotations uncovers misannotation in the EC 1.1.3.15 enzyme class. Rembeza E, Engqvist MKM. PLoS Comput Biol. 2021 Sep 23;17(9):e1009446. doi: 10.1371/journal.pcbi.1009446. eCollection 2021 Sep. PubMed 34555022.
Backbone
  Vector backbone: pET21a(+)
  Vector type: Bacterial Expression
Growth in bacteria
  Bacterial resistance: Ampicillin, 100 μg/mL
  Growth temperature: 37°C
  Growth strain: DH5alpha
  Copy number: High Copy
Gene/Insert
  Gene/Insert name: M5FIH9 (alt name: flavoprotein oxidoreductase)
  Species: Mesorhizobium sp.
  Promoter: T7
  Tag / fusion protein: T7 (N terminal on backbone); 10xHis (C terminal on backbone)
  Cloning method: Unknown
  Sequencing primers: 5′ T7; 3′ T7-term
Terms and licenses: Academic/Nonprofit Terms; Industry Terms: Not Available to Industry
Depositor comments: Insert name is a UniProt identifier
How to cite: M5FIH9 was a gift from Martin Engqvist (Addgene plasmid # 163299 ; http://n2t.net/addgene:163299 ; RRID:Addgene_163299)
