[The description below was written by a language model from this plasmid's Addgene catalogue record and pLannotate feature annotations shown in this document.]
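Description:
M5FIH9 is a bacterial expression plasmid built on the pET21a(+) backbone for inducible production of a Mesorhizobium sp. protein, named after its UniProt identifier and described in the record as a flavoprotein oxidoreductase. The sequenced plasmid is 6,878 nt. It is propagated in E. coli through a ColE1/pMB1-type origin and selected with ampicillin via the bla (β-lactamase) gene. The catalogue lists it as high copy, although the feature table also shows the rop gene and bom region inherited from pBR322, which normally moderate copy number. An f1 origin is present, along with remnants of the tetracycline resistance gene that are only fragments and should not be taken as a functional marker.

The open reading frame lies downstream of a T7 promoter fused to a lac operator and the strong T7 gene 10 ribosome binding site, and it is followed by a T7 terminator. The plasmid-borne lacI gene supplies repressor, so transcription stays low until IPTG or lactose is added in a host that provides T7 RNA polymerase. The automated annotation labels the roughly 1.5 kb coding region as glcD, the E. coli glycolate oxidase subunit. This most likely reflects sequence similarity of the Mesorhizobium insert to that protein rather than its actual identity. A C-terminal polyhistidine tag follows for affinity purification, recorded as 10xHis in the catalogue and detected as a partial 9xHis match. The catalogue also lists an N-terminal T7 tag, which the feature table does not explicitly annotate. The associated publication indicates that the construct was used to express and experimentally test enzymes annotated to the EC 1.1.3.15 class, as part of a study of functional misannotation.
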