Features (pLannotate 1.2.2; 19 found; start..end, strand, type, name):
      1..19      +  promoter       T7 promoter: promoter for bacteriophage T7 RNA polymerase
     20..44      +  protein_bind   lac operator: The lac repressor binds to the lac operator to inhibit transcription in E. coli. This inhibition can be relieved by adding lactose or isopropyl-β-D-thiogalactopyranoside (IPTG). lac repressor encoded by lacI
     59..81      +  RBS            RBS: efficient ribosome binding site from bacteriophage T7 gene 10 (Olins and Rangwala, 1989)
    101..1582    +  CDS            glcD: GLCD_ECOLI - Also known as gox, yghM. Experimental evidence at protein level: Swiss-Prot protein existence level 1. Component of a complex that catalyzes the oxidation of glycolate to glyoxylate (PubMed:4557653, PubMed:8606183). Is required for E.coli to grow on glycolate as a sole source of carbon (PubMed:8606183). Is also able to oxidize D-lactate ((R)-lactate) with a similar rate (PubMed:4557653). Does not link directly to O(2), and 2,6-dichloroindophenol (DCIP) and phenazine methosulfate (PMS) can act as artificial electron acceptors in vitro, but the physiological molecule that functions
   1604..1627    +  CDS            9xHis (fragment): 9xHis affinity tag
   1637..1686    +  CDS            SET1 (fragment): solubility-enhancement tag derived from T7 phage gene 10B
   1694..1741    +  terminator     T7 terminator: transcription terminator for bacteriophage T7 RNA polymerase
   1778..2206    +  rep_origin     f1 ori (sequence partly withheld): f1 bacteriophage origin of replication; arrow indicates direction of (+) strand synthesis
   2259..2363    +  promoter       AmpR promoter: bla
   2364..3224    +  CDS            AmpR: β-lactamase; bla; confers resistance to ampicillin, carbenicillin, and related antibiotics
   3395..3983    +  rep_origin     ori: high-copy-number ColE1/pMB1/pBR322/pUC origin of replication
   4169..4308    -  misc_feature   bom: basis of mobility region from pBR322
   4410..4601    -  CDS            rop: Rop protein, which maintains plasmids at low copy number; rop
   4618..4998    +  CDS            YPB1_ECOLX: Protein predicted: Swiss-Prot protein existence level 4. From Escherichia coli.
   5070..5361    -  CDS            TcR (fragment): tetracycline efflux protein; tet; confers resistance to tetracycline
   5376..5397    -  protein_bind   CAP binding site: CAP binding activates transcription in the presence of cAMP. E. coli catabolite activator protein
   5410..6492    -  CDS            lacI: lac repressor; lacI; The lac repressor binds to the lac operator to inhibit transcription in E. coli. This inhibition can be relieved by adding lactose or isopropyl-β-D-thiogalactopyranoside (IPTG).
   6493..6570    -  promoter       lacI promoter: lacI
   6578..6857    -  CDS            TcR (fragment): tetracycline efflux protein; tet; confers resistance to tetracycline
>Addgene plasmid #163299 | M5FIH9 | addgene full sequence | sequence record 354467 | Addgene NGS Result
TAATACGACTCACTATAGGGGAATTGTGAGCGGATAACAATTCCCCTCTAGAAATAATTTTGTTTAACTT
TAAGAAGGAGATATACATATGAGTGGTCTTGCCATGCCTAAACCTGATGACGCCACTATGCGCCGCCGCG
ATGAGATCGTGGCTGATATGCGCATCATTGTGCCTGGCGAAGGAGTGGTGGACGCTGCTAATTCTATGCG
CGCGTTCGAATCCGACGGACTTACCGCCTACCGCCAGCTGCCGCTCGTCGTTGTACTTCCAGAAACCGTG
GCACAAGTTTCGCGCGTGCTGAAATATTGTAACGACCGTAATATTCGTGTAGTGCCGCGCGGGAGCGGTA
CCAGTCTGTCCGGTGGGGCTCTGCCACTCGAAGATGCTGTACTTTTGGTTATGTCTCGCTTTAACCGCAT
CTTAGAGATCGACTTCCCGGATCGTATTGTGGTAGCGCAGCCAGGCGTAACAAACCTGGGTATCACTACC
GCAGTGGAACAAGAGGGGTTTTATTACGCCCCTGATCCGTCATCGCAGATTGCGTGCTCGATTGGTGGCA
ACGTGGCCGAGAACTCGGGCGGCGTGCATTGCCTCAAGTACGGCCTGACGGCCAATAACGTGCTGGGAAT
CGAAATGGTTCTTATGAACGGCGAAGTTGTCCGCTTAGGCGGCAGTCACTTAGATTGTGAGGGCTATGAT
CTGCTTGGGGTGATGACGGGCAGCGAGGGATTACTTGGTGTTGTAACTGAAGTCACTGTCCGCATTTTAA
AGAAGCCCGAAACGGCCCGTGCCTTGCTGATTGGCTTCCCGACAAGCGAGCAAGGTGGCCAGTGTGTCGC
CGATATCATCGGGGCAGGGATCATTCCTGGTGGCATGGAGATGATGGATCGCCCAGCTATTCACGCCGCC
GAAGACTTTGTACACGCGGGCTATCCGTTGGATGTCGAGGCATTGTTGATCGTCGAACTGGACGGGCCGG
GTGTCGAGGTGGATCACCTGATTGGACTGGTCGAGGCTATTGCCTATCGTAATGGGTCGACGACATGCCG
CATCTCGCAAAGCGAACAAGAGCGTCTGTCTTTCTGGGCCGGACGCAAAGCAGCATTTCCTGCGGTAGGC
CGTATTTCACCTGACTACTACTGCATGGATGGAACCATTCCCCGTAAAGAGTTACCTCGCGTTCTTGCCG
GTATGCGTGAGCTGAGTGAGAAATACGGCCTGGGCGTAGCAAACGTGTTCCACGCGGGTGATGGCAATCT
GCATCCCTTAATCCTGTATGACGCTAACGTACCTGGGGAACTTGATAAAGCGGAGAGTTTCGGCGCTGAT
ATCCTGCGTCTGTGTGTCAAAGTAGGTGGTGTGCTGACAGGGGAACATGGCGTTGGTGTAGAGAAACGCG
ATCTGATGCCGGAGATGTTTAATCAGATCGACCTGGACCAACAAATGCGCGTGAAATGTGCTTTCGACCC
AAACCACCTGCTCAATCCCGGGAAGGTATTCCCGCAGTTGCGTCGTTGTGCAGAACTTGGCCGCATGCAT
GTGCATCGTGGCCAGGTGGCATTTCCTGATATTCCGCGCTTCGCGGCCGCACTCGAGCATCATCACCATC
ACCACCACCACCACCACTGAGATCCGGCTGCTAACAAAGCCCGAAAGGAAGCTGAGTTGGCTGCTGCCAC
CGCTGAGCAATAACTAGCATAACCCCTTGGGGCCTCTAAACGGGTCTTGAGGGGTTTTTTGCTGAAAGGA
GGAACTATATCCGGATTGGCGAATGGG
[124 nt withheld, positions 1778-1901]
C
[91 nt withheld, positions 1903-1993]
A
[49 nt withheld, positions 1995-2043]
CCTTTGACGTTGGAGTCCACGTTCTTT
[37 nt withheld, positions 2071-2107]
ACCCTATCTCGGTCTATTCTTTTGATTTATAAGGGATTTTGCCGATTTCGGCCTATTGGTTAAAAAATGA
GCTGATTTAACAAAAATTTAACGCGAATTTTAACAAAATATTAACGCTTACAATTTAGGTGGCACTTTTC
GGGGAAATGTGCGCGGAACCCCTATTTGTTTATTTTTCTAAATACATTCAAATATGTATCCGCTCATGAG
ACAATAACCCTGATAAATGCTTCAATAATATTGAAAAAGGAAGAGTATGAGTATTCAACATTTCCGTGTC
GCCCTTATTCCCTTTTTTGCGGCATTTTGCCTTCCTGTTTTTGCTCACCCAGAAACGCTGGTGAAAGTAA
AAGATGCTGAAGATCAGTTGGGTGCACGAGTGGGTTACATCGAACTGGATCTCAACAGCGGTAAGATCCT
TGAGAGTTTTCGCCCCGAAGAACGTTTTCCAATGATGAGCACTTTTAAAGTTCTGCTATGTGGCGCGGTA
TTATCCCGTATTGACGCCGGGCAAGAGCAACTCGGTCGCCGCATACACTATTCTCAGAATGACTTGGTTG
AGTACTCACCAGTCACAGAAAAGCATCTTACGGATGGCATGACAGTAAGAGAATTATGCAGTGCTGCCAT
AACCATGAGTGATAACACTGCGGCCAACTTACTTCTGACAACGATCGGAGGACCGAAGGAGCTAACCGCT
TTTTTGCACAACATGGGGGATCATGTAACTCGCCTTGATCGTTGGGAACCGGAGCTGAATGAAGCCATAC
CAAACGACGAGCGTGACACCACGATGCCTGCAGCAATGGCAACAACGTTGCGCAAACTATTAACTGGCGA
ACTACTTACTCTAGCTTCCCGGCAACAATTAATAGACTGGATGGAGGCGGATAAAGTTGCAGGACCACTT
CTGCGCTCGGCCCTTCCGGCTGGCTGGTTTATTGCTGATAAATCTGGAGCCGGTGAGCGTGGGTCTCGCG
GTATCATTGCAGCACTGGGGCCAGATGGTAAGCCCTCCCGTATCGTAGTTATCTACACGACGGGGAGTCA
GGCAACTATGGATGAACGAAATAGACAGATCGCTGAGATAGGTGCCTCACTGATTAAGCATTGGTAACTG
TCAGACCAAGTTTACTCATATATACTTTAGATTGATTTAAAACTTCATTTTTAATTTAAAAGGATCTAGG
TGAAGATCCTTTTTGATAATCTCATGACCAAAATCCCTTAACGTGAGTTTTCGTTCCACTGAGCGTCAGA
CCCCGTAGAAAAGATCAAAGGATCTTCTTGAGATCCTTTTTTTCTGCGCGTAATCTGCTGCTTGCAAACA
AAAAAACCACCGCTACCAGCGGTGGTTTGTTTGCCGGATCAAGAGCTACCAACTCTTTTTCCGAAGGTAA
CTGGCTTCAGCAGAGCGCAGATACCAAATACTGTCCTTCTAGTGTAGCCGTAGTTAGGCCACCACTTCAA
GAACTCTGTAGCACCGCCTACATACCTCGCTCTGCTAATCCTGTTACCAGTGGCTGCTGCCAGTGGCGAT
AAGTCGTGTCTTACCGGGTTGGACTCAAGACGATAGTTACCGGATAAGGCGCAGCGGTCGGGCTGAACGG
GGGGTTCGTGCACACAGCCCAGCTTGGAGCGAACGACCTACACCGAACTGAGATACCTACAGCGTGAGCT
ATGAGAAAGCGCCACGCTTCCCGAAGGGAGAAAGGCGGACAGGTATCCGGTAAGCGGCAGGGTCGGAACA
GGAGAGCGCACGAGGGAGCTTCCAGGGGGAAACGCCTGGTATCTTTATAGTCCTGTCGGGTTTCGCCACC
TCTGACTTGAGCGTCGATTTTTGTGATGCTCGTCAGGGGGGCGGAGCCTATGGAAAAACGCCAGCAACGC
GGCCTTTTTACGGTTCCTGGCCTTTTGCTGGCCTTTTGCTCACATGTTCTTTCCTGCGTTATCCCCTGAT
TCTGTGGATAACCGTATTACCGCCTTTGAGTGAGCTGATACCGCTCGCCGCAGCCGAACGACCGAGCGCA
GCGAGTCAGTGAGCGAGGAAGCGGAAGAGCGCCTGATGCGGTATTTTCTCCTTACGCATCTGTGCGGTAT
TTCACACCGCAATGGTGCACTCTCAGTACAATCTGCTCTGATGCCGCATAGTTAAGCCAGTATACACTCC
GCTATCGCTACGTGACTGGGTCATGGCTGCGCCCCGACACCCGCCAACACCCGCTGACGCGCCCTGACGG
GCTTGTCTGCTCCCGGCATCCGCTTACAGACAAGCTGTGACCGTCTCCGGGAGCTGCATGTGTCAGAGGT
TTTCACCGTCATCACCGAAACGCGCGAGGCAGCTGCGGTAAAGCTCATCAGCGTGGTCGTGAAGCGATTC
ACAGATGTCTGCCTGTTCATCCGCGTCCAGCTCGTTGAGTTTCTCCAGAAGCGTTAATGTCTGGCTTCTG
ATAAAGCGGGCCATGTTAAGGGCGGTTTTTTCCTGTTTGGTCACTGATGCCTCCGTGTAAGGGGGATTTC
TGTTCATGGGGGTAATGATACCGATGAAACGAGAGAGGATGCTCACGATACGGGTTACTGATGATGAACA
TGCCCGGTTACTGGAACGTTGTGAGGGTAAACAACTGGCGGTATGGATGCGGCGGGACCAGAGAAAAATC
ACTCAGGGTCAATGCCAGCGCTTCGTTAATACAGATGTAGGTGTTCCACAGGGTAGCCAGCAGCATCCTG
CGATGCAGATCCGGAACATAATGGTGCAGGGCGCTGACTTCCGCGTTTCCAGACTTTACGAAACACGGAA
ACCGAAGACCATTCATGTTGTTGCTCAGGTCGCAGACGTTTTGCAGCAGCAGTCGCTTCACGTTCGCTCG
CGTATCGGTGATTCATTCTGCTAACCAGTAAGGCAACCCCGCCAGCCTAGCCGGGTCCTCAACGACAGGA
GCACGATCATGCGCACCCGTGGGGCCGCCATGCCGGCGATAATGGCCTGCTTCTCGCCGAAACGTTTGGT
GGCGGGACCAGTGACGAAGGCTTGAGCGAGGGCGTGCAAGATTCCGAATACCGCAAGCGACAGGCCGATC
ATCGTCGCGCTCCAGCGAAAGCGGTCCTCGCCGAAAATGACCCAGAGCGCTGCCGGCACCTGTCCTACGA
GTTGCATGATAAAGAAGACAGTCATAAGTGCGGCGACGATAGTCATGCCCCGCGCCCACCGGAAGGAGCT
GACTGGGTTGAAGGCTCTCAAGGGCATCGGTCGAGATCCCGGTGCCTAATGAGTGAGCTAACTTACATTA
ATTGCGTTGCGCTCACTGCCCGCTTTCCAGTCGGGAAACCTGTCGTGCCAGCTGCATTAATGAATCGGCC
AACGCGCGGGGAGAGGCGGTTTGCGTATTGGGCGCCAGGGTGGTTTTTCTTTTCACCAGTGAGACGGGCA
ACAGCTGATTGCCCTTCACCGCCTGGCCCTGAGAGAGTTGCAGCAAGCGGTCCACGCTGGTTTGCCCCAG
CAGGCGAAAATCCTGTTTGATGGTGGTTAACGGCGGGATATAACATGAGCTGTCTTCGGTATCGTCGTAT
CCCACTACCGAGATATCCGCACCAACGCGCAGCCCGGACTCGGTAATGGCGCGCATTGCGCCCAGCGCCA
TCTGATCGTTGGCAACCAGCATCGCAGTGGGAACGATGCCCTCATTCAGCATTTGCATGGTTTGTTGAAA
ACCGGACATGGCACTCCAGTCGCCTTCCCGTTCCGCTATCGGCTGAATTTGATTGCGAGTGAGATATTTA
TGCCAGCCAGCCAGACGCAGACGCGCCGAGACAGAACTTAATGGGCCCGCTAACAGCGCGATTTGCTGGT
GACCCAATGCGACCAGATGCTCCACGCCCAGTCGCGTACCGTCTTCATGGGAGAAAATAATACTGTTGAT
GGGTGTCTGGTCAGAGACATCAAGAAATAACGCCGGAACATTAGTGCAGGCAGCTTCCACAGCAATGGCA
TCCTGGTCATCCAGCGGATAGTTAATGATCAGCCCACTGACGCGTTGCGCGAGAAGATTGTGCACCGCCG
CTTTACAGGCTTCGACGCCGCTTCGTTCTACCATCGACACCACCACGCTGGCACCCAGTTGATCGGCGCG
AGATTTAATCGCCGCGACAATTTGCGACGGCGCGTGCAGGGCCAGACTGGAGGTGGCAACGCCAATCAGC
AACGACTGTTTGCCCGCCAGTTGTTGTGCCACGCGGTTGGGAATGTAATTCAGCTCCGCCATCGCCGCTT
CCACTTTTTCCCGCGTTTTCGCAGAAACGTGGCTGGCCTGGTTCACCACGCGGGAAACGGTCTGATAAGA
GACACCGGCATACTCTGCGACATCGTATAACGTTACTGGTTTCACATTCACCACCCTGAATTGACTCTCT
TCCGGGCGCTATCATGCCATACCGCGAAAGGTTTTGCGCCATTCGATGGTGTCCGGGATCTCGACGCTCT
CCCTTATGCGACTCCTGCATTAGGAAGCAGCCCAGTAGTAGGTTGAGGCCGTTGAGCACCGCCGCCGCAA
GGAATGGTGCATGCAAGGAGATGGCGCCCAACAGTCCCCCGGCCACGGGGCCTGCCACCATACCCACGCC
GAAACAAGCGCTCATGAGCCCGAAGTGGCGAGCCCGATCTTCCCCATCGGTGATGTCGGCGATATAGGCG
CCAGCAACCGCACCTGTGGCGCCGGTGATGCCGGCCACGATGCGTCCGGCGTAGAGGATCGAGATCTCGA
TCCCGCGAAAT
