>Addgene plasmid #163299 | M5FIH9 | depositor partial sequence | sequence record 316472 | insert gene sequence
ATGAGTGGTCTTGCCATGCCTAAACCTGATGACGCCACTATGCGCCGCCGCGATGAGATCGTGGCTGATA
TGCGCATCATTGTGCCTGGCGAAGGAGTGGTGGACGCTGCTAATTCTATGCGCGCGTTCGAATCCGACGG
ACTTACCGCCTACCGCCAGCTGCCGCTCGTCGTTGTACTTCCAGAAACCGTGGCACAAGTTTCGCGCGTG
CTGAAATATTGTAACGACCGTAATATTCGTGTAGTGCCGCGCGGGAGCGGTACCAGTCTGTCCGGTGGGG
CTCTGCCACTCGAAGATGCTGTACTTTTGGTTATGTCTCGCTTTAACCGCATCTTAGAGATCGACTTCCC
GGATCGTATTGTGGTAGCGCAGCCAGGCGTAACAAACCTGGGTATCACTACCGCAGTGGAACAAGAGGGG
TTTTATTACGCCCCTGATCCGTCATCGCAGATTGCGTGCTCGATTGGTGGCAACGTGGCCGAGAACTCGG
GCGGCGTGCATTGCCTCAAGTACGGCCTGACGGCCAATAACGTGCTGGGAATCGAAATGGTTCTTATGAA
CGGCGAAGTTGTCCGCTTAGGCGGCAGTCACTTAGATTGTGAGGGCTATGATCTGCTTGGGGTGATGACG
GGCAGCGAGGGATTACTTGGTGTTGTAACTGAAGTCACTGTCCGCATTTTAAAGAAGCCCGAAACGGCCC
GTGCCTTGCTGATTGGCTTCCCGACAAGCGAGCAAGGTGGCCAGTGTGTCGCCGATATCATCGGGGCAGG
GATCATTCCTGGTGGCATGGAGATGATGGATCGCCCAGCTATTCACGCCGCCGAAGACTTTGTACACGCG
GGCTATCCGTTGGATGTCGAGGCATTGTTGATCGTCGAACTGGACGGGCCGGGTGTCGAGGTGGATCACC
TGATTGGACTGGTCGAGGCTATTGCCTATCGTAATGGGTCGACGACATGCCGCATCTCGCAAAGCGAACA
AGAGCGTCTGTCTTTCTGGGCCGGACGCAAAGCAGCATTTCCTGCGGTAGGCCGTATTTCACCTGACTAC
TACTGCATGGATGGAACCATTCCCCGTAAAGAGTTACCTCGCGTTCTTGCCGGTATGCGTGAGCTGAGTG
AGAAATACGGCCTGGGCGTAGCAAACGTGTTCCACGCGGGTGATGGCAATCTGCATCCCTTAATCCTGTA
TGACGCTAACGTACCTGGGGAACTTGATAAAGCGGAGAGTTTCGGCGCTGATATCCTGCGTCTGTGTGTC
AAAGTAGGTGGTGTGCTGACAGGGGAACATGGCGTTGGTGTAGAGAAACGCGATCTGATGCCGGAGATGT
TTAATCAGATCGACCTGGACCAACAAATGCGCGTGAAATGTGCTTTCGACCCAAACCACCTGCTCAATCC
CGGGAAGGTATTCCCGCAGTTGCGTCGTTGTGCAGAACTTGGCCGCATGCATGTGCATCGTGGCCAGGTG
GCATTTCCTGATATTCCGCGCTTCGCGGCCGCACTCGAGCATCATCACCAT
